>Addgene plasmid #60914 | pcDNA4TO-mito-mCherry-10xGCN4_v4 | addgene full sequence | sequence record 364408 | Addgene NGS Result
GCCGATATACTATGCCGATGATTAATTGTCAACACGTGCTGATCAGATCCGAAAATGGATATACAAGCTC
CCGGGAGCTTTTTGCAAAAGCCTAGGCCTCCAAAAAAGCCTCCTCACTACTTCTGGAATAGCTCAGAGGC
AGAGGCGGCCTCGGCCTCTGCATAAATAAAAAAAATTAGTCAGCCATGGGGCGGAGAATGGGCGGAACTG
GGCGGAGTTAGGGGCGGGATGGGCGGAGTTAGGGGCGGGACTATGGTTGCTGACTAATTGAGATGCATGC
TTTGCATACTTCTGCCTGCTGGGGAGCCTGGGGACTTTCCACACCTGGTTGCTGACTAATTGAGATGCAT
GCTTTGCATACTTCTGCCTGCTGGGGAGCCTGGGGACTTTCCACACCCTAACTGACACACATTCCACAGA
ATTAATTCGCGTTAAATTTTTGTTAAATCAGCTCATTTTTTAACCAATAGGCCGAAATCGGCAAAATCCC
TTATAAATCAAAAGAATAGACCGAGATAGGGT
[37 nt withheld, positions 523-559]
AAAGAACGTGGACTCCAACGTCAAAGG
[49 nt withheld, positions 587-635]
T
[91 nt withheld, positions 637-727]
G
[124 nt withheld, positions 729-852]
GGGGATACCCCCTAGAGCCCCAGCTGGTTCTTTCCGCCTCAGAAGCCATAGAGCCCACCGCATCCCCAGC
ATGCCTGCTATTGTCTTCCCAATCCTCCCCCTTGCTGTCCTGCCCCACCCCACCCCCCAGAATAGAATGA
CACCTACTCAGACAATGCGATGCAATTTCCTCATTTTATTAGGAAAGGACAGTGGGAGTGGCACCTTCCA
GGGTCAAGGAAGGCACGGGGGAGGGGCAAACAACAGATGGCTGGCAACTAGAAGGCACAGTCGAGGCTGA
TCAGCGGGTTTAAACGGGCCCTCTAGACTCGAGTATTATGATCGATCCATATGTTTACCGCGGTGCCTGA
GCCTGAGCCCTTTTTGAGCCTAGCAACTTCGTTCTCAAGATGATAATTTTTCGATAGCAATTCCTCGCCA
GAACCACTCCCCTTTTTTAGTCTCGCTACCTCATTTTCCAGATGATAATTTTTACTCAGTAATTCTTCAC
CCGACCCTGAACCTTTCTTTAATCGAGCTACTTCGTTTTCGAGGTGGTAATTCTTTGAAAGTAGTTCCTC
ACCACTGCCCGATCCCTTTTTTAATCGAGCGACCTCATTTTCAAGATGATAGTTCTTCGAGAGCAGTTCC
TCTCCTGAGCCGGAACCCTTCTTCAAACGCGCTACCTCGTTCTCAAGATGATAATTCTTGGATAGTAGCT
CTTCACCACTGCCACTTCCCTTTTTTAAGCGTGCCACCTCATTTTCGAGGTGGTAGTTTTTAGATAATAG
CTCTTCTCCAGAACCACTGCCCTTTTTTAGCCGAGCCACTTCGTTTTCGAGATGATAATTTTTCGAGAGT
AACTCCTCACCCGATCCGGACCCTTTCTTTAGTCGTGCTACTTCGTTCTCCAAATGATAATTTTTGCTCA
GCAACTCCTCCCCACTTCCGCTCCCCTTTTTCAGTCTAGCTACCTCATTTTCCAGGTGGTAATTCTTTGA
AAGCAGTTCTTCTCCACTGCCAGAACCTTTCTTAAGACGAGCCACTTCGTTCTCAAGATGATAATTCTTG
CTCAAAAGTTCTTCCGGACCGCTTTGTACAAAACTAGTCATGGTGGCACGCGTGATCGATCGATCTGCGG
CCGCGCCACCACCACCCTTGTACAGCTCGTCCATGCCGCCGGTGGAGTGGCGGCCCTCGGCGCGTTCGTA
CTGTTCCACGATGGTGTAGTCCTCGTTGTGGGAGGTGATGTCCAACTTGATGTTGACGTTGTAGGCGCCG
GGCAGCTGCACGGGCTTCTTGGCCTTGTAGGTGGTCTTGACCTCAGCGTCGTAGTGGCCGCCGTCCTTCA
GCTTCAGCCTCTGCTTGATCTCGCCCTTCAGGGCGCCGTCCTCGGGGTACATCCGCTCGGAGGAGGCCTC
CCAGCCCATGGTCTTCTTCTGCATTACGGGGCCGTCGGAGGGGAAGTTGGTGCCGCGCAGCTTCACCTTG
TAGATGAACTCGCCGTCCTGCAGGGAGGAGTCCTGGGTCACGGTCACCACGCCGCCGTCCTCGAAGTTCA
TCACGCGCTCCCACTTGAAGCCCTCGGGGAAGGACAGCTTCAAGTAGTCGGGGATGTCGGCGGGGTGCTT
CACGTAGGCCTTGGAGCCGTACATGAACTGAGGGGACAGGATGTCCCAGGCGAAGGGCAGGGGGCCACCC
TTGGTCACCTTCAGCTTGGCGGTCTGGGTGCCCTCGTAGGGGCGGCCCTCGCCCTCGCCCTCGATCTCGA
ACTCGTGGCCGTTCACGGAGCCCTCCATGTGCACCTTGAAGCGCATGAACTCCTTGATGATGGCCATGTT
ATCCTCCTCGCCCTTGCTCACACCGAATTCGGCGACCGGTAAGCTTCCAGCATGTACTATCTTGGGGTTG
TCTTTCTGGATGTGAAGGTTTATCATAGCTTTATTTCGATGATCTTTAACATAAAATCTTTTGTAAGCTA
GATAACCAATTGCAGCTGTCCCAGCAGCAATGGTAACTGCTGCGATCCATTCAACTCGTACGCTGGAACT
GGAAGTCAGACTCATGGTGGCGGATCCGAGCTCGGTACCAAGCTTAAGTTTAAACGCTAGAGTCCGGAGG
CTGGATCGGTCCCGGTGTCTTCTATGGAGGTCAAAACAGCGTGGATGGCGTCTCCAGGCGATCTGACGGT
TCACTAAACGAGCTCGTCGACGATCTCTATCACTGATAGGGAGATCTCTATCACTGATAGGGAGAGCTCT
GCTTATATAGACCTCCCACCGTACACGCCTACCGCCCATTTGCGTCAATGGGGCGGAGTTGTTACGACAT
TTTGGAAAGTCCCGTTGATTTTGGTGCCAAAACAAACTCCCATTGACGTCAATGGGGTGGAGACTTGGAA
ATCCCCGTGAGTCAAACCGCTATCCACGCCCATTGATGTACTGCCAAAACCGCATCACCATGGTAATAGC
GATGACTAATACGTAGATGTACTGCCAAGTAGGAAAGTCCCATAAGGTCATGTACTGGGCATAATGCCAG
GCGGGCCATTTACCGTCATTGACGTCAATAGGGGGCGTACTTGGCATATGATACACTTGATGTACTGCCA
AGTGGGCAGTTTACCGTAAATACTCCACCCATTGACGTCAATGGAAAGTCCCTATTGGCGTTACTATGGG
AACATACGTCATTATTGACGTCAATGGGCGGGGGTCGTTGGGCGGTCAGCCAGGCGGGCCATTTACCGTA
AGTTATGTAACGCGGAACTCCATATATGGGCTATGAACTAATGACCCCGTAATTGATTACTATTAATAAC
TAGTCAATAATCAATGTCAACGCGTATATCTGGCCCGTACATCGCGAAGCAGCGCAAAACGCCTAACCCT
AAGCAGATTCTTCATGCAATTGTCGGTCAAGCCTTGCCTTGTTGTAGCTTAAATTTTGCTCGCGCACTAC
TCAGCGACCTCCAACACACAAGCAGGGAGCAGATACTGGCTTAACTATGCGGCATCAGAGCAGATTGTAC
TGAGAGTGCACCATAGGGGATCGGGAGATCTCCCGATCCGTCGACGTCAGGTGGCACTTTTCGGGGAAAT
GTGCGCGGAACCCCTATTTGTTTATTTTTCTAAATACATTCAAATATGTATCCGCTCATGAGACAATAAC
CCTGATAAATGCTTCAATAATATTGAAAAAGGAAGAGTATGAGTATTCAACATTTCCGTGTCGCCCTTAT
TCCCTTTTTTGCGGCATTTTGCCTTCCTGTTTTTGCTCACCCAGAAACGCTGGTGAAAGTAAAAGATGCT
GAAGATCAGTTGGGTGCACGAGTGGGTTACATCGAACTGGATCTCAACAGCGGTAAGATCCTTGAGAGTT
TTCGCCCCGAAGAACGTTTTCCAATGATGAGCACTTTTAAAGTTCTGCTATGTGGCGCGGTATTATCCCG
TATTGACGCCGGGCAAGAGCAACTCGGTCGCCGCATACACTATTCTCAGAATGACTTGGTTGAGTACTCA
CCAGTCACAGAAAAGCATCTTACGGATGGCATGACAGTAAGAGAATTATGCAGTGCTGCCATAACCATGA
GTGATAACACTGCGGCCAACTTACTTCTGACAACGATCGGAGGACCGAAGGAGCTAACCGCTTTTTTGCA
CAACATGGGGGATCATGTAACTCGCCTTGATCGTTGGGAACCGGAGCTGAATGAAGCCATACCAAACGAC
GAGCGTGACACCACGATGCCTGTAGCAATGGCAACAACGTTGCGCAAACTATTAACTGGCGAACTACTTA
CTCTAGCTTCCCGGCAACAATTAATAGACTGGATGGAGGCGGATAAAGTTGCAGGACCACTTCTGCGCTC
GGCCCTTCCGGCTGGCTGGTTTATTGCTGATAAATCTGGAGCCGGTGAGCGTGGGTCTCGCGGTATCATT
GCAGCACTGGGGCCAGATGGTAAGCCCTCCCGTATCGTAGTTATCTACACGACGGGGAGTCAGGCAACTA
TGGATGAACGAAATAGACAGATCGCTGAGATAGGTGCCTCACTGATTAAGCATTGGTAACTGTCAGACCA
AGTTTACTCATATATACTTTAGATTGATTTAAAACTTCATTTTTAATTTAAAAGGATCTAGGTGAAGATC
CTTTTTGATAATCTCATGACCAAAATCCCTTAACGTGAGTTTTCGTTCCACTGAGCGTCAGACCCCGTAG
AAAAGATCAAAGGATCTTCTTGAGATCCTTTTTTTCTGCGCGTAATCTGCTGCTTGCAAACAAAAAAACC
ACCGCTACCAGCGGTGGTTTGTTTGCCGGATCAAGAGCTACCAACTCTTTTTCCGAAGGTAACTGGCTTC
AGCAGAGCGCAGATACCAAATACTGTTCTTCTAGTGTAGCCGTAGTTAGGCCACCACTTCAAGAACTCTG
TAGCACCGCCTACATACCTCGCTCTGCTAATCCTGTTACCAGTGGCTGCTGCCAGTGGCGATAAGTCGTG
TCTTACCGGGTTGGACTCAAGACGATAGTTACCGGATAAGGCGCAGCGGTCGGGCTGAACGGGGGGTTCG
TGCACACAGCCCAGCTTGGAGCGAACGACCTACACCGAACTGAGATACCTACAGCGTGAGCTATGAGAAA
GCGCCACGCTTCCCGAAGGGAGAAAGGCGGACAGGTATCCGGTAAGCGGCAGGGTCGGAACAGGAGAGCG
CACGAGGGAGCTTCCAGGGGGAAACGCCTGGTATCTTTATAGTCCTGTCGGGTTTCGCCACCTCTGACTT
GAGCGTCGATTTTTGTGATGCTCGTCAGGGGGGCGGAGCCTATGGAAAAACGCCAGCAACGCGGCCTTTT
TACGGTTCCTGGCCTTTTGCTGGCCTTTTGCTCACATGTTCTTTCCTGCGTTATCCCCTGATTCTGTGGA
TAACCGTATTACCGCCTTTGAGTGAGCTGATACCGCTCGCCGCAGCCGAACGACCGAGCGCAGCGAGTCA
GTGAGCGAGGAAGCGGAAGAGCGCCCAATACGCAAACCGCCTCTCCCCGCGCGTTGGCCGATTCATTAAT
GCAGCTGGCACGACAGGTTTCCCGACTGGAAAGCGGGCAGTGAGCGCAACGCAATTAATGTGAGTTAGCT
CACTCATTAGGCACCCCAGGCTTTACACTTTATGCTTCCGGCTCGTATGTTGTGTGGAATTGTGAGCGGA
TAACAATTTCACACAGGAAACAGCTATGACCATGATTACGCCAAGCTCTAGCTAGAGGTCGACGGTATAC
AGACATGATAAGATACATTGATGAGTTTGGACAAACCACAACTAGAATGCAGTGAAAAAAATGCTTTATT
TGTGAAATTTGTGATGCTATTGCTTTATTTGTAACCATTATAAGCTGCAATAAACAAGTTGGGGTGGGCG
AAGAACTCCAGCATGAGATCCCCGCGCTGGAGGATCATCCAGCCGGCGTCCCGGAAAACGATTCCGAAGC
CCAACCTTTCATAGAAGGCGGCGGTGGAATCGAAATCTCGTAGCACGTGTCAGTCCTGCTCCTCGGCCAC
GAAGTGCACGCAGTTGCCGGCCGGGTCGCGCAGGGCGAACTCCCGCCCCCACGGCTGCTCGCCGATCTCG
GTCATGGCCGGCCCGGAGGCGTCCCGGAAGTTCGTGGACACGACCTCCGACCACTCGGCGTACAGCTCGT
CCAGGCCGCGCACCCACACCCAGGCCAGGGTGTTGTCCGGCACCACCTGGTCCTGGACCGCGCTGATGAA
CAGGGTCACGTCGTCCCGGACCACACCGGCGAAGTCGTCCTCCACGAAGTCCCGGGAGAACCCGAGCCGG
TCGGTCCAGAACTCGACCGCTCCGGCGACGTCGCGCGCGGTGAGCACCGGAACGGCACTGGTCAACTTGG
CCATGGTTTAGTTCCTCACCTTGTCGTATTATACTAT
Features (pLannotate 1.2.2; 26 found; start..end, strand, type, name):
     81..410     -  promoter       SV40 promoter: SV40 enhancer and early promoter
    424..852     -  rep_origin     f1 ori (sequence partly withheld): f1 bacteriophage origin of replication; arrow indicates direction of (+) strand synthesis
    873..894     -  promoter       SV40 promoter (fragment): SV40 enhancer and early promoter
    898..1122    -  polyA_signal   bGH poly(A) signal: bovine growth hormone polyadenylation signal
   1228..1250    -  CDS            GCN4_v4 (fragment): GCN4 peptide optimized to improve solubility while preserving binding to an scFv-GFP fusion protein (Tanenbaum et al., 2014)
   1519..1542    -  CDS            GCN4_v4 (fragment): GCN4 peptide optimized to improve solubility while preserving binding to an scFv-GFP fusion protein (Tanenbaum et al., 2014)
   1860..1916    -  CDS            GCN4_v4: GCN4 peptide optimized to improve solubility while preserving binding to an scFv-GFP fusion protein (Tanenbaum et al., 2014)
   1989..2693    -  CDS            mCherry: mCherry is a basic (constitutively fluorescent) red fluorescent protein published in 2004, derived from Discosoma sp.. It is reported to be a very rapidly-maturing monomer with low acid sensitivity.
   2721..2897    -  CDS            CISD1 (fragment): CISD1_HUMAN - Also known as C10orf70, ZCD1. Experimental evidence at protein level: Swiss-Prot protein existence level 1. Plays a key role in regulating maximal capacity for electron transport and oxidative phosphorylation (By similarity). May be involved in Fe-S cluster shuttling and/or in redox reactions. From Homo sapiens (Human).
   3004..3037    -  promoter       TRE3GV promoter (fragment): 3rd-generation Tet-responsive promoter that can be activated by binding of Tet-On® 3G, optimized for retroviral and lentiviral vectors
   3045..3064    -  promoter       PLtetO-1 promoter (fragment): modified phage lambda PL promoter with tet operator sites (Lutz and Bujard, 1997)
   3066..3085    -  promoter       PLtetO-1 promoter (fragment): modified phage lambda PL promoter with tet operator sites (Lutz and Bujard, 1997)
   3087..3290    -  promoter       CMV promoter: human cytomegalovirus (CMV) immediate early promoter
   3291..3670    -  enhancer       CMV enhancer: human cytomegalovirus immediate early enhancer
   3825..3877    +  misc_feature   bom (fragment): basis of mobility region from pBR322
   3936..4040    +  promoter       AmpR promoter: bla
   4041..4901    +  CDS            AmpR: β-lactamase; bla; confers resistance to ampicillin, carbenicillin, and related antibiotics
   5072..5660    +  rep_origin     ori: high-copy-number ColE1/pMB1/pBR322/pUC origin of replication
   5843..5935    +  CDS            lacI (fragment): lac repressor; lacI; The lac repressor binds to the lac operator to inhibit transcription in E. coli. This inhibition can be relieved by adding lactose or isopropyl-β-D-thiogalactopyranoside (IPTG).
   5948..5969    +  protein_bind   CAP binding site: CAP binding activates transcription in the presence of cAMP. E. coli catabolite activator protein
   5984..6014    +  promoter       lac promoter: promoter for the E. coli lac operon
   6022..6038    +  protein_bind   lac operator: The lac repressor binds to the lac operator to inhibit transcription in E. coli. This inhibition can be relieved by adding lactose or isopropyl-β-D-thiogalactopyranoside (IPTG). lac repressor encoded by lacI
   6111..6232    -  polyA_signal   SV40 poly(A) signal: SV40 polyadenylation signal
   6227..6352    -  CDS            ble (fragment): BLE_KLEPN - Experimental evidence at protein level: Swiss-Prot protein existence level 1. Binding protein with a strong affinity to the bleomycin family of antibiotics. Binds to CL990; an antimitotic-antibiotic compound. From Klebsiella pneumoniae.
   6362..6736    -  CDS            BleoR: antibiotic-binding protein; Sh ble from Streptoalloteichus hindustanus; confers resistance to bleomycin, phleomycin, and Zeocin™
   6755..33      -  promoter       EM7 promoter (across the origin): synthetic bacterial promoter&nbsp
