[The description below was written by a language model from this plasmid's Addgene catalogue record and pLannotate feature annotations shown in this document.]
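Description:
pcDNA4TO-mito-mCherry-10xGCN4_v4 is a mammalian expression plasmid built on the pcDNA4TO backbone. It encodes a mitochondrially targeted red fluorescent scaffold for the SunTag protein-tagging system. It is maintained in E. coli at high copy through a ColE1/pUC-type origin and selected with ampicillin via the β-lactamase gene. An f1 origin is also present. A second marker cassette places the Sh ble (BleoR) gene under tandem SV40 early and bacterial EM7 promoters with an SV40 poly(A) signal, which would allow Zeocin selection in mammalian cells.

The expression cassette is driven by the CMV enhancer and promoter, followed by short matches to tet operator–containing promoters. These matches are consistent with the tetracycline-regulatable CMV/TetO design of this backbone: expression is constitutive in ordinary cells and repressible, then tetracycline-inducible, in cells that supply the Tet repressor. The open reading frame begins with a fragment of human CISD1, which the record indicates serves as the mitochondrial targeting domain. This fragment is fused to mCherry and then to an array of the solubility-optimised GCN4_v4 peptide epitope, and the cassette ends at the bGH poly(A) signal. The name and stated purpose specify ten GCN4_v4 copies, but the automated annotation picked out only one complete copy and two fragments within that region, so the repeat array is probably under-annotated.

In use, each GCN4_v4 repeat can recruit an scFv-GFP fusion supplied from a separate construct. Many copies of the antibody fusion therefore concentrate at mitochondria, which are marked by mCherry. This gives a visual readout of SunTag recruitment and signal amplification in fluorescence imaging.
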