Addgene plasmid #60914: pcDNA4TO-mito-mCherry-10xGCN4_v4
Purpose: A fusion protein of the SunTag10xGCN4 v4 peptide array to a mitochondrial targeting domain and mCherry
Depositing lab: Ron Vale. Depositing organization: University of California, San Francisco (UCSF). Publication: A Protein-Tagging System for Signal Amplification in Gene Expression and Fluorescence Imaging. Tanenbaum ME, Gilbert LA, Qi LS, Weissman JS, Vale RD. Cell. 2014 Oct 8. pii: S0092-8674(14)01227-6. doi: 10.1016/j.cell.2014.09.039. PubMed 25307933.
Backbone
  Vector backbone: pcDNA4TO
Growth in bacteria
  Bacterial resistance: Ampicillin, 100 μg/mL
  Growth temperature: 37°C
  Growth strain: Top10
  Copy number: High Copy
Gene/Insert
  Gene/Insert name: mito-mCherry
Terms and licenses: Academic/Nonprofit Terms; Industry Terms: Not Available to Industry
Depositor comments: For more information, visit https://valelab4.ucsf.edu/external/research/suntag.html
How to cite: pcDNA4TO-mito-mCherry-10xGCN4_v4 was a gift from Ron Vale (Addgene plasmid # 60914 ; http://n2t.net/addgene:60914 ; RRID:Addgene_60914)
