>Addgene plasmid #60914 | pcDNA4TO-mito-mCherry-10xGCN4_v4 | addgene partial sequence | sequence record 99836 | CMV-F 5'-CGCAAATGGGCGGTAGGCGTG-3'
GCAGAGCTCTCCCTATCAGTGATAGAGATCTCCCTATCAGTGATAGAGATCGTCGACGAGCTCGTTTAGT
GAACCGTCAGATCGCCTGGAGACGCCATCCACGCTGTTTTGACCTCCATAGAAGACACCGGGACCGATCC
AGCCTCCGGACTCTAGCGTTTAAACTTAAGCTTGGTACCGAGCTCGGATCCGCCACCATGAGTCTGACTT
CCAGTTCCAGCGTACGAGTTGAATGGATCGCAGCAGTTACCATTGCTGCTGGGACAGCTGCAATTGGTTA
TCTAGCTTACAAAAGATTTTATGTTAAAGATCATCGAAATAAAGCTATGATAAACCTTCACATCCAGAAA
GACAACCCCAAGATAGTACATGCTGGAAGCTTACCGGTCGCCGAATTCGGTGTGAGCAAGGGCGAGGAGG
ATAACATGGCCATCATCAAGGAGTTCATGCGCTTCAAGGTGCACATGGAGGGCTCCGTGAACGGCCACGA
GTTCGAGATCGAGGGCGAGGGCGAGGGCCGCCCCTACGAGGGCACCCAGACCGCCAAGCTGAAGGTGACC
AAGGGTGGCCCCCTGCCCTTCGCCTGGGACATCCTGTCCCCTCAGTTCATGTACGGCTCCAAGGCCTACG
TGAAGCACCCCGCCGACATCCCCGACTACTTGAAGCTGTCCTTCCCCGAGGGCTTCAAGTGGGAGCGCGT
GATGAACTTCGAGGACGGCGGCGTGGTGACCGTGACCCAGGACTCCTCCCTGCAGGACGGCGAGTTCATC
TACAAGGTGAAGCTGCGCGGCACCAACTTCCCCTCCGACGGCCCCGTAATGCAGAAGAAGACCATGGGCT
GGGAGGCCTCCTCCGAGCGGATGTACCCCGAGGACGGCGCCCTG
