>Addgene plasmid #60914 | pcDNA4TO-mito-mCherry-10xGCN4_v4 | addgene partial sequence | sequence record 99837 | mCherry-F 5'-ccccgtaatgcagaagaaga-3'
GAGCGGATGTACCCCGAGGACGGCGCCCTGAAGGGCGAGATCAAGCAGAGGCTGAAGCTGAAGGACGGCG
GCCACTACGACGCTGAGGTCAAGACCACCTACAAGGCCAAGAAGCCCGTGCAGCTGCCCGGCGCCTACAA
CGTCAACATCAAGTTGGACATCACCTCCCACAACGAGGACTACACCATCGTGGAACAGTACGAACGCGCC
GAGGGCCGCCACTCCACCGGCGGCATGGACGAGCTGTACAAGGGTGGTGGTGGCGCGGCCGCAGATCGAT
CGATCACGCGTGCCACCATGACTAGTTTTGTACAAAGCGGTCCGGAAGAACTTTTGAGCAAGAATTATCA
TCTTGAGAACGAAGTGGCTCGTCTTAAGAAAGGTTCTGGCAGTGGAGAAGAACTGCTTTCAAAGAATTAC
CACCTGGAAAATGAGGTAGCTAGACTGAAAAAGGGGAGCGGAAGTGGGGAGGAGTTGCTGAGCAAAAATT
ATCATTTGGAGAACGAAGTAGCACGACTAAAGAAAGGGTCCGGATCGGGTGAGGAGTTACTCTCGAAAAA
TTATCATCTCGAAAACGAAGTGGCTCGGCTAAAAAAGGGCAGTGGTTCTGGAGAAGAGCTATTATCTAAA
AACTACCACCTCGAAAATGAGGTGGCACGCTTAAAAAAGGGAAGTGGCAGTGGTGAAGAGCTACTATCCA
AGAATTATCATCTTGAGAACGAGGTAGCGCGTTTGAAGAAGGGTTCCGGCTCAGGAGAGGAACTGCTCTC
GAAGAACTATCATCTTGAAAATGAGGTCGCTCGATTAAAAAAGGGATCGGGCAGTGGTGAGGAACTACTT
TCAAAGAATTACCACCTCGAAAACGAAGTAGCTCGATTAAAGAAAGGTTCAGGGTCGGGTGAAGAATTAC
TGA
