>Addgene plasmid #60914 | pcDNA4TO-mito-mCherry-10xGCN4_v4 | addgene partial sequence | sequence record 99838 | BGH-rev 5'-TAGAAGGCACAGTCGAGG-3'
ACAACGAGGACTACACCATCGTGGAACAGTACGAACGCGCCGAGGGCCGCCACTCCACCGGCGGCATGGA
CGAGCTGTACAAGGGTGGTGGTGGCGCGGCCGCAGATCGATCGATCACGCGTGCCACCATGACTAGTTTT
GTACAAAGCGGTCCGGAAGAACTTTTGAGCAAGAATTATCATCTTGAGAACGAAGTGGCTCGTCTTAAGA
AAGGTTCTGGCAGTGGAGAAGAACTGCTTTCAAAGAATTACCACCTGGAAAATGAGGTAGCTAGACTGAA
AAAGGGGAGCGGAAGTGGGGAGGAGTTGCTGAGCAAAAATTATCATTTGGAGAACGAAGTAGCACGACTA
AAGAAAGGGTCCGGATCGGGTGAGGAGTTACTCTCGAAAAATTATCATCTCGAAAACGAAGTGGCTCGGC
TAAAAAAGGGCAGTGGTTCTGGAGAAGAGCTATTATCTAAAAACTACCACCTCGAAAATGAGGTGGCACG
CTTAAAAAAGGGAAGTGGCAGTGGTGAAGAGCTACTATCCAAGAATTATCATCTTGAGAACGAGGTAGCG
CGTTTGAAGAAGGGTTCCGGCTCAGGAGAGGAACTGCTCTCGAAGAACTATCATCTTGAAAATGAGGTCG
CTCGATTAAAAAAGGGATCGGGCAGTGGTGAGGAACTACTTTCAAAGAATTACCACCTCGAAAACGAAGT
AGCTCGATTAAAGAAAGGTTCAGGGTCGGGTGAAGAATTACTGAGTAAAAATTATCATCTGGAAAATGAG
GTAGCGAGACTAAAAAAGGGGAGTGGTTCTGGCGAGGAATTGCTATCGAAAAATTATCATCTTGAGAACG
AAGTTGCTAGGCTCAAAAAGGGCTCAGGCTCAGGCACCGCGGTAAACATATGGATCGATCATAATACTCG
AGTCTAGA
